>Addgene plasmid #44096 | pZC05 (pFA6a-TEV-6xGly-PrtA-KanMX) | depositor full sequence | sequence record 61688 | pZC05 (pFA6a-TEV-6xGly-PrtA-KanMX) sequence 4635 bps
CATTGGAAAACGTTCTTCGGGGCGAAAACTCTCAAGGATCTTACCGCTGTTGAGATCCAGTTCGATGTAA
CCCACTCGTGCACCCAACTGATCTTCAGCATCTTTTACTTTCACCAGCGTTTCTGGGTGAGCAAAAACAG
GAAGGCAAAATGCCGCAAAAAAGGGAATAAGGGCGACACGGAAATGTTGAATACTCATACTCTTCCTTTT
TCAATATTATTGAAGCATTTATCAGGGTTATTGTCTCATGAGCGGATACATATTTGAATGTATTTAGAAA
AATAAACAAATAGGGGTTCCGCGCACATTTCCCCGAAAAGTGCCACCTGACGTCTAAGAAACCATTATTA
TCATGACATTAACCTATAAAAATAGGCGTATCACGAGGCCCTTTCGTCTCGCGCGTTTCGGTGATGACGG
TGAAAACCTCTGACACATGCAGCTCCCGGAGACGGTCACAGCTTGTCTGTAAGCGGATGCCGGGAGCAGA
CAAGCCCGTCAGGGCGCGTCAGCGGGTGTTGGCGGGTGTCGGGGCTGGCTTAACTATGCGGCATCAGAGC
AGATTGTACTGAGAGTGCACCATATGGACATATTGTCGTTAGAACGCGGCTACAATTAATACATAACCTT
ATGTATCATACACATACGATTTAGGTGACACTATAGAACGCGGCCGCCAGCTGAAGCTTCGTACGCTGCA
GGTCGACGGATCCCCGGGTTAATTAACGAGAATTTATACTTCCAAGGTTCTGGTGGAGGCGGTGGAGGCT
CTAGAAAAACCGCGGCTCTTGCGCAACACGATGAAGCCGTGGACAACAAATTCAACAAAGAACAACAAAA
CGCGTTCTATGAGATCTTACATTTACCTAACTTAAACGAAGAACAACGAAACGCCTTCATCCAAAGTTTA
AAAGATGACCCAAGCCAAAGCGCTAACCTTTTAGCAGAAGCTAAAAAGCTAAATGATGCTCAGGCGCCGA
AAGTAGACAACAAATTCAACAAAGAACAACAAAACGCGTTCTATGAGATCTTACATTTACCTAACTTAAA
CGAAGAACAACGAAACGCCTTCATCCAAAGTTTAAAAGATGACCCAAGCCAAAGCGCTAACCTTTTAGCA
GAAGCTAAAAAGCTAAATGGTGCTCAGGCGCCGAAAGTAGACGCGAATTCCGCGGGGAAGTCAACCTGAC
TCGAGGCGCGCCACTTCTAAATAAGCGAATTTCTTATGATTTATGATTTTTATTATTAAATAAGTTATAA
AAAAAATAAGTGTATACAAATTTTAAAGTGACTCTTAGGTTTTAAAACGAAAATTCTTATTCTTGAGTAA
CTCTTTCCTGTAGGTCAGGTTGCTTTCTCAGGTATAGTATGAGGTCGCTCTTATTGACCACACCTCTACC
GGCAGATCCGCTAGGGATAACAGGGTAATATAGATCTGTTTAGCTTGCCTCGTCCCCGCCGGGTCACCCG
GCCAGCGACATGGAGGCCCAGAATACCCTCCTTGACAGTCTTGACGTGCGCAGCTCAGGGGCATGATGTG
ACTGTCGCCCGTACATTTAGCCCATACATCCCCATGTATAATCATTTGCATCCATACATTTTGATGGCCG
CACGGCGCGAAGCAAAAATTACGGCTCCTCGCTGCAGACCTGCGAGCAGGGAAACGCTCCCCTCACAGAC
GCGTTGAATTGTCCCCACGCCGCGCCCCTGTAGAGAAATATAAAAGGTTAGGATTTGCCACTGAGGTTCT
TCTTTCATATACTTCCTTTTAAAATCTTGCTAGGATACAGTTCTCACATCACATCCGAACATAAACAACC
ATGGGTAAGGAAAAGACTCACGTTTCGAGGCCGCGATTAAATTCCAACATGGATGCTGATTTATATGGGT
ATAAATGGGCTCGCGATAATGTCGGGCAATCAGGTGCGACAATCTATCGATTGTATGGGAAGCCCGATGC
GCCAGAGTTGTTTCTGAAACATGGCAAAGGTAGCGTTGCCAATGATGTTACAGATGAGATGGTCAGACTA
AACTGGCTGACGGAATTTATGCCTCTTCCGACCATCAAGCATTTTATCCGTACTCCTGATGATGCATGGT
TACTCACCACTGCGATCCCCGGCAAAACAGCATTCCAGGTATTAGAAGAATATCCTGATTCAGGTGAAAA
TATTGTTGATGCGCTGGCAGTGTTCCTGCGCCGGTTGCATTCGATTCCTGTTTGTAATTGTCCTTTTAAC
AGCGATCGCGTATTTCGTCTCGCTCAGGCGCAATCACGAATGAATAACGGTTTGGTTGATGCGAGTGATT
TTGATGACGAGCGTAATGGCTGGCCTGTTGAACAAGTCTGGAAAGAAATGCATAAGCTTTTGCCATTCTC
ACCGGATTCAGTCGTCACTCATGGTGATTTCTCACTTGATAACCTTATTTTTGACGAGGGGAAATTAATA
GGTTGTATTGATGTTGGACGAGTCGGAATCGCAGACCGATACCAGGATCTTGCCATCCTATGGAACTGCC
TCGGTGAGTTTTCTCCTTCATTACAGAAACGGCTTTTTCAAAAATATGGTATTGATAATCCTGATATGAA
TAAATTGCAGTTTCATTTGATGCTCGATGAGTTTTTCTAATCAGTACTGACAATAAAAAGATTCTTGTTT
TCAAGAACTTGTCATTTGTATAGTTTTTTTATATTGTAGTTGTTCTATTTTAATCAAATGTTAGCGTGAT
TTATATTTTTTTTCGCCTCGACATCATCTGCCCAGATGCGAAGTTAAGTGCGCAGAAAGTAATATCATGC
GTCAATCGTATGTGAATGCTGGTCGCTATACTGCTGTCGATTCGATACTAACGCCGCCATCCAGTTTAAA
CGAGCTCGAATTCATCGATGATATCAGATCCACTAGTGGCCTATGCGGCCGCGGATCTGCCGGTCTCCCT
ATAGTGAGTCGTATTAATTTCGATAAGCCAGGTTAACCTGCATTAATGAATCGGCCAACGCGCGGGGAGA
GGCGGTTTGCGTATTGGGCGCTCTTCCGCTTCCTCGCTCACTGACTCGCTGCGCTCGGTCGTTCGGCTGC
GGCGAGCGGTATCAGCTCACTCAAAGGCGGTAATACGGTTATCCACAGAATCAGGGGATAACGCAGGAAA
GAACATGTGAGCAAAAGGCCAGCAAAAGGCCAGGAACCGTAAAAAGGCCGCGTTGCTGGCGTTTTTCCAT
AGGCTCCGCCCCCCTGACGAGCATCACAAAAATCGACGCTCAAGTCAGAGGTGGCGAAACCCGACAGGAC
TATAAAGATACCAGGCGTTTCCCCCTGGAAGCTCCCTCGTGCGCTCTCCTGTTCCGACCCTGCCGCTTAC
CGGATACCTGTCCGCCTTTCTCCCTTCGGGAAGCGTGGCGCTTTCTCAATGCTCACGCTGTAGGTATCTC
AGTTCGGTGTAGGTCGTTCGCTCCAAGCTGGGCTGTGTGCACGAACCCCCCGTTCAGCCCGACCGCTGCG
CCTTATCCGGTAACTATCGTCTTGAGTCCAACCCGGTAAGACACGACTTATCGCCACTGGCAGCAGCCAC
TGGTAACAGGATTAGCAGAGCGAGGTATGTAGGCGGTGCTACAGAGTTCTTGAAGTGGTGGCCTAACTAC
GGCTACACTAGAAGGACAGTATTTGGTATCTGCGCTCTGCTGAAGCCAGTTACCTTCGGAAAAAGAGTTG
GTAGCTCTTGATCCGGCAAACAAACCACCGCTGGTAGCGGTGGTTTTTTTGTTTGCAAGCAGCAGATTAC
GCGCAGAAAAAAAGGATCTCAAGAAGATCCTTTGATCTTTTCTACGGGGTCTGACGCTCAGTGGAACGAA
AACTCACGTTAAGGGATTTTGGTCATGAGATTATCAAAAAGGATCTTCACCTAGATCCTTTTAAATTAAA
AATGAAGTTTTAAATCAATCTAAAGTATATATGAGTAAACTTGGTCTGACAGTTACCAATGCTTAATCAG
TGAGGCACCTATCTCAGCGATCTGTCTATTTCGTTCATCCATAGTTGCCTGACTCCCCGTCGTGTAGATA
ACTACGATACGGGAGGGCTTACCATCTGGCCCCAGTGCTGCAATGATACCGCGAGACCCACGCTCACCGG
CTCCAGATTTATCAGCAATAAACCAGCCAGCCGGAAGGGCCGAGCGCAGAAGTGGTCCTGCAACTTTATC
CGCCTCCATCCAGTCTATTAATTGTTGCCGGGAAGCTAGAGTAAGTAGTTCGCCAGTTAATAGTTTGCGC
AACGTTGTTGCCATTGCTACAGGCATCGTGGTGTCACGCTCGTCGTTTGGTATGGCTTCATTCAGCTCCG
GTTCCCAACGATCAAGGCGAGTTACATGATCCCCCATGTTGTGCAAAAAAGCGGTTAGCTCCTTCGGTCC
TCCGATCGTTGTCAGAAGTAAGTTGGCCGCAGTGTTATCACTCATGGTTATGGCAGCACTGCATAATTCT
CTTACTGTCATGCCATCCGTAAGATGCTTTTCTGTGACTGGTGAGTACTCAACCAAGTCATTCTGAGAAT
AGTGTATGCGGCGACCGAGTTGCTCTTGCCCGGCGTCAATACGGGATAATACCGCGCCACATAGCAGAAC
TTTAAAAGTGCTCAT
Features (pLannotate 1.2.2; 12 found; start..end, strand, type, name):
    199..303     -  promoter       AmpR promoter: bla
    398..433     +  CDS            rop (fragment): Rop protein, which maintains plasmids at low copy number; rop
    535..586     +  misc_feature   bom (fragment): basis of mobility region from pBR322
    649..667     +  promoter       SP6 promoter: promoter for bacteriophage SP6 RNA polymerase
    809..982     +  CDS            ProtA: IgG-binding unit of Staphylococcus aureus protein A
    986..1156    +  CDS            ProtA: IgG-binding unit of Staphylococcus aureus protein A
   1215..1402    +  terminator     ADH1 terminator: S. cerevisiae ADH1; transcription terminator for the S. cerevisiae alcohol dehydrogenase 1 (ADH1) gene
   1477..2833    +  gene           kanMX: yeast selectable marker conferring kanamycin resistance (Wach et al., 1994)
   2938..2956    -  promoter       T7 promoter: promoter for bacteriophage T7 RNA polymerase
   2978..3031    -  CDS            lacI (fragment): lac repressor; lacI; The lac repressor binds to the lac operator to inhibit transcription in E. coli. This inhibition can be relieved by adding lactose or isopropyl-β-D-thiogalactopyranoside (IPTG).
   3214..3802    -  rep_origin     ori: high-copy-number ColE1/pMB1/pBR322/pUC origin of replication
   3973..198     -  CDS            AmpR (across the origin): β-lactamase; bla; confers resistance to ampicillin, carbenicillin, and related antibiotics
