[The description below was written by a language model from this plasmid's Addgene catalogue record and pLannotate feature annotations shown in this document.]
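Description:
pZC05 (pFA6a-TEV-6xGly-PrtA-KanMX) is a pFA6a-series template plasmid for PCR-based C-terminal tagging of genes at their chromosomal loci in budding yeast. It is catalogued as an empty backbone because it carries no gene of interest and does not replicate in yeast. It is maintained in E. coli through a ColE1/pUC-type origin and the ampicillin-resistance gene (bla). Short annotated fragments of rop, bom and lacI appear to be backbone remnants. It was derived from pFA6a-6xGLY-3xFLAG-kanMX6 by replacing the 6xGly/3xFLAG segment with a TEV site, 6xGly linker and Protein A tag. The sequence record is 4,635 nt, somewhat larger than the listed size of the parent backbone.

The tagging module lies between flanking SP6 and T7 promoters, which serve as sequencing primer sites. It encodes a TEV protease cleavage site and a six-glycine linker, neither of which is annotated separately in the feature table. These are followed by two tandem IgG-binding units of Staphylococcus aureus protein A, the S. cerevisiae ADH1 transcription terminator and the kanMX cassette conferring G418 resistance in yeast. Primers carrying about 50 nt of target homology amplify this module as a linear product that integrates by homologous recombination in frame at the 3' end of an ORF. The forward primer's reading frame is therefore critical.

The tagged protein, expressed from its native promoter, can be detected or captured through the Protein A tag and then released from the affinity matrix by TEV cleavage. The plasmid belongs to a set of 36 templates combining TEV or PreScission sites, five tags and three markers. Using two different protease sites allows two-step sequential purification of complexes carrying two differently tagged subunits. An adjusted upstream primer can omit the protease site when only epitope tagging is needed.
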