Addgene plasmid #44096: pZC05 (pFA6a-TEV-6xGly-PrtA-KanMX)
Purpose: (Empty Backbone)
Depositing lab: Tim Formosa. Depositing organization: University of Utah.
Backbone
  Vector backbone: pFA6a-6xGLY-3xFLAG-kanMX6 (Addgene plasmid # 20754)
  Backbone manufacturer: Mark Hochstrasser lab (Yale Univeristy, New Haven, CT) (PMID: 19243080)
  Backbone size (bp): 4255
  Modifications to backbone: 6xGly/3xFlag replaced with TEV/6xGly/PrtA
  Vector type: PCR-based yeast C-terminal tagging
  Selectable markers: G418
  Tag / fusion protein: TEV protease site (C terminal on backbone); 6xGly linker (C terminal on backbone); Protein A tag (C terminal on backbone); ADH1 transcription terminator (C terminal on backbone); KanMX casette (C terminal on backbone)
Growth in bacteria
  Bacterial resistance: Ampicillin, 100 μg/mL
  Growth temperature: 37°C
  Growth strain: DH5alpha
  Copy number: Unknown
Gene/Insert
  Cloning method: Ligation Independent Cloning
  Sequencing primers: 5′ Sp6; 3′ T7
Resource information
  A portion of this plasmid was derived from a plasmid made by: Backbone pFA6a-6xGLY-3xFLAG-kanMX6 from Mark Hochstrasser lab (Yale Univeristy, New Haven, CT) via Addgene (Plasmid no. 20754)
Terms and licenses: Academic/Nonprofit Terms; Industry Terms: Not Available to Industry
Depositor comments: The depositing lab has constructed and deposited here 36 plasmids that can be used to generate linear PCR products to fuse to the 3' end of an ORF in the yeast genome and add (TEV or PreScission protease site) - 6X Gly linker - (12X His, 2X Strep, 3X FLAG, Protein A, or V5) - ADH1 transcription terminator - (KanMX, HphMX, or His3MX). Six plasmids (Addgene plasmids 44062, 44068, 44074, 44080, 44086, and 44092) have no epitope/purification tag and so can be used to add an alternate tag by standard cloning into unique XhoI-KpnI-XbaI sites, if desired. The other 30 plasmids are all of the possible combinations of the protease site - tag - marker options listed above. After fusion, the modified protein can then be followed with the epitope or purified using the tag and released from the matrix with the protease site. The constructs were designed with one of two different protease sites to allow a complex with two different tags to be purified in two successive steps, using each protease to release the complex from each purification matrix. The schematic diagram (see attached above) represents the format of the constructs and shows the proper scheme for producing the desired PCR products (see also below). If only epitope tagging is needed, the upstream primer can be adjusted to skip the protease site (see example below). Construction: DS5421 (pFA6a-6xGLY-3XFLAG-HIS3MX6 (Addgene Plasmid #20753), DS5422 (pFA6a-6xGLY-3XFLAG-KanMX) (Addgene Plasmid #20754), or DS5423 (pFA6a-6xGLY-3XFLAG-HphMX) (Addgene Plasmid #20755) (corresponding to each selection marker) was digested with AscI and PacI to release 3XFlag and replace it with TEV or PreScision sites followed by 6xGly and an XhoI-KpnI-XbaI linker. Affinity tags were constructed by PCR or by annealing oligos to fit into the XhoI-XbaI gap. This includes 12xHis, 2xStrep II, 3xFLAG, PrtA (2 repeats as found in pBS1479), and V5. Each tag was inserted into each base vector, making 30 templates with all combinations of protease site, tag, and selectable marker. PCR amplification: These two primers (along with 50 nt of homology to the targets at the 5' ends) will amplify the desired product from any of the constructs (the reading frame for P1 is important – alternating codons bracketed). P1 5’-(homology)...[CGA]CGG[ATC]CCC[GGG]TTA[ATT]AAC-3’ P2 5’-(homology)...GATATCATCGATGAATTCGAGCTCGTTT-3’ If only epitope tagging is needed, the upstream primer can be adjusted to skip the protease site. As an example, for the V5-tag-containing constructs, usage of the following primer (5’-(homology)... GGTGGAGGCTCTAGAGGTAAGCCAATTCCA-3’) in place of P1 will omit the protease cleavage site and add only 3xGly and V5 (GGGSR-V5-Stop).
How to cite: pZC05 (pFA6a-TEV-6xGly-PrtA-KanMX) was a gift from Tim Formosa (Addgene plasmid # 44096 ; http://n2t.net/addgene:44096 ; RRID:Addgene_44096)
