>Addgene plasmid #44096 | pZC05 (pFA6a-TEV-6xGly-PrtA-KanMX) | addgene partial sequence | sequence record 61994 | Sp6 5'-ATTTAGGTGACACTATAG-3'
TCGTACGCTGCAGGTCGACGGATCCCCGGGTTAATTAACGAGAATTTATACTTCCAAGGTTCTGGTGGAG
GCGGTGGAGGCTCTAGAAAAACCGCGGCTCTTGCGCAACACGATGAAGCCGTGGACAACAAATTCAACAA
AGAACAACAAAACGCGTTCTATGAGATCTTACATTTACCTAACTTAAACGAAGAACAACGAAACGCCTTC
ATCCAAAGTTTAAAAGATGACCCAAGCCAAAGCGCTAACCTTTTAGCAGAAGCTAAAAAGCTAAATGATG
CTCAGGCGCCGAAAGTAGACAACAAATTCAACAAAGAACAACAAAACGCGTTCTATGAGATCTTACATTT
ACCTAACTTAAACGAAGAACAACGAAACGCCTTCATCCAAAGTTTAAAAGATGACCCAAGCCAAAGCGCT
AACCTTTTAGCAGAAGCTAAAAAGCTAAATGGTGCTCAGGCGCCGAAAGTAGACGCGAATTCCGCGGGGA
AGTCAACCTGACTCGAGGCGCGCCACTTCTAAATAAGCGAATTTCTTATGATTTATGATTTTTATTATTA
AATAAGTTATAAAAAAAATAAGTGTATACAAATTTTAAAGTGACTCTTAGGTTTTAAAACGAAAATTCTT
ATTCTTGAGTAACTCTTTCCTGTAGGTCAGGTTGCTTTCTCAGGTATAGTATGAGGTCGCTCTTATTGAC
CACACCTCTACCGGCAGATCCGCTAGGGATAACAGGGTAATATAGATCTGTTTAGCTTGCCTCGTCCCCG
CCGGGTCACCCGGCCAGCGACATGGAGGCCCAGAATACCCTCCTTGACAGTCTTGACGTGCGCAGCTCAG
GGGCATGATGTGACTGTCGCCCGTACATTTAGCCCATACATCCCCATGTATAATCATTTGCATCCATACA
TTTTGATGGCCGCACGGCGCGAAGCAAAAATTACGG
