>Addgene plasmid #44096 | pZC05 (pFA6a-TEV-6xGly-PrtA-KanMX) | addgene partial sequence | sequence record 62444 | T7 5'-TAATACGACTCACTATAGGG-3'
TAGGCCACTAGTGGATCTGATATCATCGATGAATTCGAGCTCGTTTAAACTGGATGGCGGCGTTAGTATC
GAATCGACAGCAGTATAGCGACCAGCATTCACATACGATTGACGCATGATATTACTTTCTGCGCACTTAA
CTTCGCATCTGGGCAGATGATGTCGAGGCGAAAAAAAATATAAATCACGCTAACATTTGATTAAAATAGA
ACAACTACAATATAAAAAAACTATACAAATGACAAGTTCTTGAAAACAAGAATCTTTTTATTGTCAGTAC
TGATTAGAAAAACTCATCGAGCATCAAATGAAACTGCAATTTATTCATATCAGGATTATCAATACCATAT
TTTTGAAAAAGCCGTTTCTGTAATGAAGGAGAAAACTCACCGAGGCAGTTCCATAGGATGGCAAGATCCT
GGTATCGGTCTGCGATTCCGACTCGTCCAACATCAATACAACCTATTAATTTCCCCTCGTCAAAAATAAG
GTTATCAAGTGAGAAATCACCATGAGTGACGACTGAATCCGGTGAGAATGGCAAAAGCTTATGCATTTCT
TTCCAGACTTGTTCAACAGGCCAGCCATTACGCTCGTCATCAAAATCACTCGCATCAACCAAACCGTTAT
TCATTCGTGATTGCGCCTGAGCGAGACGAAATACGCGATCGCTGTTAAAAGGACAATTACAAACAGGAAT
CGAATGCAACCGGCGCAGGAACACTGCCAGCGCATCAACAATATTTTCACCTGAATCAGGATATTCTTCT
AATACCTGGAATGCTGTTTTGCCGGGGATCGCAGTGGTGAGTAACCATGCATCATCAGGAGTACGGATAA
AATGCTTGATGGTCGGAAGAGGCATAAATTCCGTCAGCCAGTTTAGTCTGACCATCTCATCTGTAACATC
ATTGGCAACGCTAC
